>Addgene plasmid #212185 | pLSU1/t35s[TMV]:nnLuz-I{PIV-216}:NosT | addgene full sequence | sequence record 422953 | Addgene NGS Result
TGGGCCACCGCCGACCTGGTGGAGCTGGTTAAGCAGCGCATTGAGGTCACGGATGGAAGGCTACAAGCGG
CCTTTGTCGTGTCGCGGGCGATCAAAGGCACGCGCATCGGCGGTGAGGTTGCCGAGGCGCTGGCCGGGTA
CGAGCTGCCCATTCTTGAGTCCCGTATCACGCAGCGCGTGAGCTACCCAGGCACTGCCGCCGCCGGCACA
ACCGTTCTTGAATCAGAACCCGAGGGCGACGCTGCCCGCGAGGTCCAGGCGCTGGCCGCTGAAATTAAAT
CAAAACTCATTTGAGTTAATGAGGTAAAGAGAAAATGAGCAAAAGCACAAACACGCTAAGTGCCGGCCGT
CCGAGCGCACGCAGCAGCAAGGCTGCAACGTTGGCCAGCCTGGCAGACACGCCAGCCATGAAGCGGGTCA
ACTTTCAGTTGCCGGCGGAGGATCACACCAAGCTGAAGATGTACGCGGTACGCCAAGGCAAGACCATTAC
CGAGCTGCTATCTGAATACATCGCGCAGCTACCAGAGTAAATGAGCAAATGAATAAATGAGTAGATGAAT
TTTAGCGGCTAAAGGAGGCGGCATGGAAAATCAAGAACAACCAGGCACCGACGCCGTGGAATGCCCCATG
TGTGGAGGAACGGGCGGTTGGCCAGGCGTAAGCGGCTGGGTTGTCTGCCGGCCCTGCAATGGCACTGGAA
CCCCCAAGCCCGAGGAATCGGCGTGAGCGGTCGCAAACCATCCGGCCCGGTACAAATCGGCGCGGCGCTG
GGTGATGACCTGGTGGAGAAGTTGAAGGCCGCGCAGGCCGCCCAGCGGCAACGCATCGAGGCAGAAGCAC
GCCCCGGTGAATCGTGGCAAGCGGCCGCTGATCGAATCCGCAAAGAATCCCGGCAACCGCCGGCAGCCGG
TGCGCCGTCGATTAGGAAGCCGCCCAAGGGCGACGAGCAACCAGATTTTTTCGTTCCGATGCTCTATGAC
GTGGGCACCCGCGATAGTCGCAGCATCATGGACGTGGCCGTTTTCCGTCTGTCGAAGCGTGACCGACGAG
CTGGCGAGGTGATCCGCTACGAGCTTCCAGACGGGCACGTAGAGGTTTCCGCAGGGCCGGCCGGCATGGC
CAGTGTGTGGGATTACGACCTGGTACTGATGGCGGTTTCCCATCTAACCGAATCCATGAACCGATACCGG
GAAGGGAAGGGAGACAAGCCCGGCCGCGTGTTCCGTCCACACGTTGCGGACGTACTCAAGTTCTGCCGGC
GAGCCGATGGCGGAAAGCAGAAAGACGACCTGGTAGAAACCTGCATTCGGTTAAACACCACGCACGTTGC
CATGCAGCGTACGAAGAAGGCCAAGAACGGCCGCCTGGTGACGGTATCCGAGGGTGAAGCCTTGATTAGC
CGCTACAAGATCGTAAAGAGCGAAACCGGGCGGCCGGAGTACATCGAGATCGAGCTAGTTGATTGGATGT
ACCGCGAGATCACAGAAGGCAAGAACCCGGACGTGCTGACGGTTCACCCCGATTACTTTTTGATCGATCC
CGGCATCGGCCGTTTTCTCTACCGCCTGGCACGCCGCGCCGCAGGCAAGGCAGAAGCCAGATGGTTGTTC
AAGACGATCTACGAACGCAGTGGCAGCGCCGGAGAGTTCAAGAAGTTCTGTTTCACCGTGCGCAAGCTGA
TCGGGTCAAATGACCTGCCGGAGTACGATTTGAAGGAGGAGGCGGGGCAGGCTGGCCCGATCCTAGTCAT
GCGCTACCGCAACCTGATCGAGGGCGAAGCATCCGCCGGTTCCTAATGTACGGAGCAGATGCTAGGGCAA
ATTGCCCTAGCAGGGGAAAAAGGTCGAAAAGATCTCTTTCCTGTGGATAGCACGTACATTGGGAACCCAA
AGCCGTACATTGGGAACCGGAACCCGTACATTGGGAACCCAAAGCCGTACATTGGGAACCGGTCACACAT
GTAAGTGACTGATATAAAAGAGAAAAAAGGCGATTTTTCCGCCTAAAACTCTTTAAAACTTATTAAAACT
CTTAAAACCCGCCTGGCCTGTGCATAACTGTCTGGCCAGCGCACAGCCGAAGAGCTGCAAAAAGCGCCTA
CCCTTCGGTCGCTGCGCTCCCTACGCCCCGCCGCTTCGCGTCGGCCTATCGCGGCCGCTGGCCGCTCAAA
AATGGCTGGCCTACGGCCAGGCAATCTGCTAGCGCGCGGACAAGCTAGGATTGGCAGGATATATTCAGTT
GTAAATGATATCGCATGCGGAAACCTCCTCGGATTCCATTGCCCAGCTATCTGTCACTTTATTGAGAAGA
TAGTGGAAAAGGAAGGTGGCTCCTACAAATGCCATCATTGCGATAAAGGAAAGGCCATCGTTGAAGATGC
CTCTGCCGACAGTGGTCCCAAAGATGGACCCCCACCCACGAGGAGCATCGTGGAAAAAGAAGACGTTCCA
ACCACGTCTTCAAAGCAAGTGGATTGATGTGATATCTCCACTGACGTAAGGGATGACGCACAATCCCACT
ATCCTTCGCAAGACCCTTCCTCTATATAAGGAAGTTCATTTCATTTGGAGAGGACACGCTCGAGTATAAG
AGCTCATTTTTACAACAATTACCAACAACAACAAACAACAAACAACATTACAATTACATTTACAATTATC
GATACATCGAGGGTACCATGAGGATAAATATCTCTTTGTCTAGTCTCTTTGAGAGACTGAGCAAATTGTC
ATCCCGATCCATCGCAATTACCTGCGGCGTAGTCTTGGCAAGTGCAATAGCATTCCCAATTATCCGAAGA
GACTATCAAACGTTCCTTGAAGTCGGTCCGAGCTATGCCCCACAGAACTTCCGAGGCTATATCATCGTTT
GTGTCTTGTCACTTTTTAGGCAAGTAAGTTTCTGCTTCTACCTTTGATATATATATAATAATTATCATTA
ATTAGTAGTAATATAATATTTCAAATATTTTTTTCAAAATAAAAGAATGTAGTATATAGCAATTGCTTTT
CTGTAGTTTATAAGTGTGTATATTTTAATTTATAACTTTTCTAATATATGACCAAAATTTGTTGATGTGC
AGGAGCAGAAAGGGTTGGCAATCTATGACAGGCTTCCAGAAAAGAGGCGTTGGCTTGCCGACTTGCCGTT
TCGTGAAGGGACGAGGCCATCCATAACCTCCCACATTATACAGCGTCAGCGTACTCAGCTGGTAGATCAA
GAGTTTGCAACCAGAGAACTTATCGATAAGGTGATCCCACGTGTGCAAGCAAGACACACAGACAAAACTT
TTCTCAGTACGTCAAAATTTGAGTTTCATGCAAAGGCCATCTTCCTTCTCCCCTCTATCCCTATTAATGA
TCCTCTTAACATTCCCTCACACGATACGGTAAGAAGAACCAAGCGTGAGATCGCTCACATGCATGATTAC
CATGATTGCACTCTGCACTTGGCTCTTGCTGCTCAGGATGGTAAGGAAGTTTTGAAGAAGGGGTGGGGCC
AGCGTCACCCACTGGCCGGACCAGGAGTCCCAGGCCCTCCTACTGAGTGGACCTTCCTTTACGCACCAAG
GAACGAAGAGGAGGCCAGAGTTGTCGAGATGATAGTCGAAGCTAGTATTGGCTACATGACTAACGATCCT
GCTGGTAAGATTGTCGAAAATGCCAAGTCAGGTTGAGAATTCGGATCCCTGCAGGATCGTTCAAACATTT
GGCAATAAAGTTTCTTAAGATTGAATCCTGTTGCCGGTCTTGCGATGATTATCATATAATTTCTGTTGAA
TTACGTTAAGCATGTAATAATTAACATGTAATGCATGACGTTATTTATGAGATGGGTTTTTATGATTAGA
GTCCCGCAATTATACATTTAATACGCGATAGAAAACAAAATATAGCGCGCAAACTAGGATAAATTATCGC
GCGCGGTGTCATCTATGTTACTAGATCGGGGAGCTCTGGCAGGATATATGCGGTTGTAATTCATTTTTAT
TGTCTAAATTTCTGTATTTGTTTGTTTGCAATTAGATCCACGTTGTGTCTCAAAATCTCTGATGTTACAT
TGCACAAGATAAAAATATATCATCATGAACAATAAAACTGTCTGCTTACATAAACAGTAATACAAGGGGT
GTTATGAGCCATATTCAACGGGAAACGTCTTGTTCGAGGCCGCGATTAAATTCCAACATGGATGCTGATT
TATATGGGTATAAATGGGCTCGCGATAATGTCGGGCAATCAGGTGCGACAATCTACCGATTGTATGGGAA
GCCCGATGCGCCAGAGTTGTTTCTGAAACATGGCAAAGGTAGCGTTGCCAATGATGTTACAGATGAGATG
GTCAGACTAAACTGGCTGACGGAATTTATGCCTCTTCCGACCATCAAGCATTTTATCCGTACTCCTGATG
ATGCATGGTTACTCACCACTGCGATCCCAGGGAAAACAGCATTCCAGGTATTAGAAGAATATCCTGATTC
AGGTGAAAATATTGTTGATGCGCTGGCAGTGTTCCTGCGCCGGTTGCATTCGATTCCTGTTTGTAATTGT
CCTTTTAACAGCGATCGCGTATTTCGTCTCGCTCAGGCGCAATCACGAATGAATAACGGTTTGGTTGATG
CGAGTGATTTTGATGACGAGCGTAATGGCTGGCCTGTTGAACAAGTCTGGAAAGAAATGCATAAACTTTT
GCCATTCTCACCGGATTCAGTCGTCACTCATGGTGATTTCTCACTTGATAACCTTATTTTTGACGAGGGG
AAATTAATAGGTTGTATTGATGTTGGACGAGTCGGAATCGCAGACCGATACCAGGATCTTGCCATCCTAT
GGAACTGCCTCGGTGAGTTTTCTCCTTCATTACAGAAACGGCTTTTTCAAAAATATGGTATTGATAATCC
TGATATGAATAAATTGCAGTTTCATTTGATGCTCGATGAGTTTTTCTAATCAGAATTGGTTAATTGGTTG
TAACACTGGCAGAGCATTACGCTGACTTGACGGGACGGCGGCTTTGTTGAATCAATTGATCTTCTTGAAA
TCCTTTTTTTCTGCGCGTAATCTGCTGCTTGCAAACAAAAAAACCACCGCTACCAGCGGTGGTTTGTTTG
CCGGATCAAGAGCTACCAACTCTTTTTCCGAAGGTAACTGGCTTCAGCAGAGCGCAGATACCAAATACTG
TTCTTCTAGTGTAGCCGTAGTTAGGCCACCACTTCAAGAACTCTGTAGCACCGCCTACATACCTCGCTCT
GCTAATCCTGTTACCAGTGGCTGCTGCCAGTGGCGATAAGTCGTGTCTTACCGGGTTGGACTCAAGACGA
TAGTTACCGGATAAGGCGCAGCGGTCGGGCTGAACGGGGGGTTCGTGCACACAGCCCAGCTTGGAGCGAA
CGACCTACACCGAACTGAGATACCTACAGCGTGAGCTATGAGAAAGCGCCACGCTTCCCGAAGGGAGAAA
GGCGGACAGGTATCCGGTAAGCGGCAGGGTCGGAACAGGAGAGCGCACGAGGGAGCTTCCAGGGGGAAAC
GCCTGGTATCTTTATAGTCCTGTCGGGTTTCGCCACCTCTGACTTGAGCGTCGATTTTTGTGATGCTCGT
CAGGGGGGCGGAGCCTATGGAAAAACGCCAGCAACGCGGCCTTTTTACGGTTCCTGGCCTTTTGCTGGCC
TTTTGCTCACATGTTCTTTCCTGCGTTATCCCCTGATTCTGTGGATAACCGTATTACCGCCTTTGAGTGA
TCTCTGAAGAAACCGAGCGCCGCCGTCTAAAAAGGTGATGTGTATTTGAGTAAAACAGCTTGCGTCATGC
GGTCGCTGCGTATATGATGCGATGAGTAAATAAACAAATACGCAAGGGGAACGCATGAAGGTTATCGCTG
TACTTAACCAGAAAGGCGGGTCAGGCAAGACGACCATCGCAACCCATCTAGCCCGCGCCCTGCAACTCGC
CGGGGCCGATGTTCTGTTAGTCGATTCCGATCCCCAGGGCAGTGCCCGCGATTGGGCGGCCGTGCGGGAA
GATCAACCGCTAACCGTTGTCGGCATCGACCGCCCGACGATTGACCGCGACGTGAAGGCCATCGGCCGGC
GCGACTTCGTAGTGATCGACGGAGCGCCCCAGGCGGCGGACTTGGCTGTGTCCGCGATCAAGGCAGCCGA
CTTCGTGCTGATTCCGGTGCAGCCAAGCCCTTACGACATA
Features (pLannotate 1.2.2; 11 found; start..end, strand, type, name):
    723..1796    +  CDS            pVS1 RepA: replication protein from the Pseudomonas plasmid pVS1 (Heeb et al., 2000)
   1862..2056    +  rep_origin     pVS1 oriV: origin of replication for the Pseudomonas plasmid pVS1 (Heeb et al., 2000)
   2223..2246    +  misc_feature   LB T-DNA repeat: left border repeat from octopine Ach5 T-DNA
   2259..2529    +  promoter       35SPPDK promoter (fragment): hybrid promoter consisting of the cauliflower mosaic virus 35S enhancer fused to the maize C4PPDK basal promoter (Yoo et al., 2007)
   2528..2574    +  promoter       minimal CaMV 35S promoter: minimal 35S promoter from cauliflower mosaic virus
   2605..2658    +  misc_feature   TMV Ω: translational enhancer from the tobacco mosaic virus 5'-leader sequence (Gallie et al., 1988)
   2894..3082    +  intron         IV2 intron: modified second intron of the potato ST-LS1 gene (Vancanneyt et al., 1990)
   3695..3947    +  terminator     NOS terminator: nopaline synthase terminator and poly(A) signal
   4134..4949    +  CDS            KanR: aminoglycoside phosphotransferase; aph(3')-Ia; confers resistance to kanamycin in bacteria or G418 (Geneticin®) in eukaryotes
   5035..5623    +  rep_origin     ori: high-copy-number ColE1/pMB1/pBR322/pUC origin of replication
   5865..294     +  CDS            pVS1 StaA (across the origin): stability protein from the Pseudomonas plasmid pVS1 (Heeb et al., 2000)
