[The description below was written by a language model from this plasmid's Addgene catalogue record and pLannotate feature annotations shown in this document.]
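Description:
pLSU1/t35s[TMV]:nnLuz-I{PIV-216}:NosT is a compact (about 6.2 kb) plant-expression binary vector built on the pLSU1 backbone for Agrobacterium-mediated delivery. It carries two replication systems: a high-copy ColE1/pUC-type origin for propagation in E. coli, and the pVS1 oriV with its RepA replication protein and StaA stability protein, which maintain the plasmid in Agrobacterium. Bacterial selection is by kanamycin through an aph(3')-Ia KanR gene located in the backbone. The automated annotation finds a left-border T-DNA repeat just upstream of the expression cassette, but it does not call a right border, and no plant selectable marker appears among the annotated features.

The payload is a single reporter cassette. A truncated CaMV 35S promoter (annotated as a 35S enhancer fragment followed by the minimal 35S core) drives transcription. It is followed by a viral 5' leader that acts as a translational enhancer. The feature table identifies this as the tobacco mosaic virus Ω sequence, while the catalogue text calls it a Tomato mosaic virus UTR. The coding region is nnLuz, the luciferase of the bioluminescent mushroom Neonothopanus nambi, interrupted 216 bp into the gene by the PIV intron, annotated as the modified second intron of the potato ST-LS1 gene. A nopaline synthase terminator provides the poly(A) signal. Because bacteria cannot splice the intron, functional luciferase is not made in Agrobacterium, so luminescence reports only expression from plant cells that have received the T-DNA. This makes the construct suited to monitoring plant transformation or transient expression without bacterial background signal.
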