Addgene plasmid #212185: pLSU1/t35s[TMV]:nnLuz-I{PIV-216}:NosT
Purpose: This binary vector expresses mushroom luciferase (nnLuz) containing the PIV intron (216 bp into the gene) with the truncated 35sCAMV promoter and Tomato mosaic virus UTR
Depositing lab: Wayne Curtis. Depositing organization: Pennsylvania State University.
Backbone
  Vector backbone: pLSU1
  Vector type: Plant Expression
Growth in bacteria
  Bacterial resistance: Kanamycin, 50 μg/mL
  Growth temperature: 30°C
  Growth strain: NEB Stable
  Copy number: High Copy
Gene/Insert
  Gene/Insert name: nnLuz-I{PIV-216}
  Species: Neonothopanus nambi/Solanum tuberosum
  Insert size (bp): 999
  Mutation: PIV intron added at bp 216, eliminates expression in Agrobacterium
  Promoter: truncated 35sCaMV
  Cloning method: Restriction Enzyme; 5′ cloning site Unknown (unknown if destroyed)
Terms and licenses: Academic/Nonprofit Terms; Industry Terms: Not Available to Industry
How to cite: pLSU1/t35s[TMV]:nnLuz-I{PIV-216}:NosT was a gift from Wayne Curtis (Addgene plasmid # 212185 ; http://n2t.net/addgene:212185 ; RRID:Addgene_212185)
